Addgene plasmid #66741: -161+80pCalb2/dmutNRF-1(-41;-35)-like
Purpose: luciferase reporter for Calb2 promoter (-161to +80, mutant)
Depositing lab: Emanuela Felley-Bosco & Rolf Stahel. Depositing organization: Zurich University Hospital. Publication: Identification of cis- and trans-acting elements regulating calretinin expression in mesothelioma cells. Kresoja-Rakic J, Kapaklikaya E, Ziltener G, Dalcher D, Santoro R, Christensen BC, Johnson KC, Schwaller B, Weder W, Stahel RA, Felley-Bosco E. Oncotarget. 2016 Feb 1. doi: 10.18632/oncotarget.7114. PubMed 26848772.
Backbone
  Vector backbone: pGL3 basic
  Backbone manufacturer: Promega
  Backbone size w/o insert (bp): 4818
  Vector type: Mammalian Expression, Luciferase
Growth in bacteria
  Bacterial resistance: Ampicillin, 100 μg/mL
  Growth temperature: 37°C
  Growth strain: DH5alpha
  Copy number: High Copy
Gene/Insert
  Gene/Insert name: Calb2 promoter (-161bp+80) (alt name: calbindin 2)
  Species: H. sapiens (human)
  Insert size (bp): 241
  Mutation: CGCAGGCGC (-41;-35) to ATTAGGATT
  GenBank ID: 794
  Entrez Gene: CALB2 (a.k.a. CAB29, CAL2, CR)
  Promoter: Calb2
  Tag / fusion protein: luciferase (C terminal on backbone)
  Cloning method: Restriction Enzyme; 5′ cloning site HindIII (not destroyed); 3′ cloning site NcoI (not destroyed)
  Sequencing primers: 5′ REVprimer3; 3′ GLprimer2
Terms and licenses: Academic/Nonprofit Terms; Industry Terms: Not Available to Industry
How to cite: -161+80pCalb2/dmutNRF-1(-41;-35)-like was a gift from Emanuela Felley-Bosco & Rolf Stahel (Addgene plasmid # 66741 ; http://n2t.net/addgene:66741 ; RRID:Addgene_66741)
