[The description below was written by a language model from this plasmid's Addgene catalogue record and pLannotate feature annotations shown in this document.]
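Description:
-161+80pCalb2/dmutNRF-1(-41;-35)-like is a firefly luciferase reporter plasmid built on the promoterless pGL3 basic backbone for transfection into mammalian cells. It is propagated in E. coli as a high-copy plasmid through a ColE1/pUC-type origin and selected with ampicillin via the β-lactamase gene and its bla promoter. An f1 phage origin is also present, allowing single-stranded DNA production. Short annotated fragments of lacZα, a tetracycline resistance gene and SV40 large T antigen are non-functional backbone remnants.

The payload is a 241 bp fragment of the human CALB2 (calbindin 2, calretinin) promoter spanning positions -161 to +80, cloned between the HindIII and NcoI sites, which places it immediately upstream of the luc+ coding sequence. This fragment is not itself called out in the feature table, but it corresponds to the unannotated region preceding the luciferase gene. Because pGL3 basic has no eukaryotic promoter or enhancer of its own, luciferase output depends on the inserted promoter fragment. Transcripts are terminated by the SV40 poly(A) signal downstream of luc+, while a synthetic poly(A) signal and an RNA polymerase II pause site from the human α2 globin gene sit upstream of the cloning region to suppress read-through transcription from the backbone that would raise background.

This version carries substitutions in an NRF-1-like motif at about -41 to -35, replacing the two flanking CGC/GCG-rich halves of the element while leaving its centre intact. It serves as the mutant counterpart in promoter assays, testing whether this putative binding site contributes to CALB2 promoter activity. The associated work examined cis- and trans-acting regulators of calretinin expression in mesothelioma cells.
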