Features (pLannotate 1.2.2; 11 found; start..end, strand, type, name):
    300..1952    +  CDS            luciferase: firefly luciferase; luc+; enhanced luc+ version of the luciferase gene
   1993..2114    -  polyA_signal   SV40 poly(A) signal: SV40 polyadenylation signal
   2137..2205    -  CDS            large T antigen (fragment): large T antigen from SV40 (simian virus 40)
   2221..2353    +  CDS            TcR (fragment): tetracycline efflux protein; tet; confers resistance to tetracycline
   2533..3121    -  rep_origin     ori: high-copy-number ColE1/pMB1/pBR322/pUC origin of replication
   3292..4152    -  CDS            AmpR: β-lactamase; bla; confers resistance to ampicillin, carbenicillin, and related antibiotics
   4153..4257    -  promoter       AmpR promoter: bla
   4284..4712    +  rep_origin     f1 ori (sequence partly withheld): f1 bacteriophage origin of replication; arrow indicates direction of (+) strand synthesis
   4744..4811    -  CDS            lacZα (fragment): LacZα fragment of β-galactosidase; lacZ fragment
   4870..4918    +  polyA_signal   poly(A) signal: synthetic polyadenylation signal
   4932..5023    +  misc_feature   pause site: RNA polymerase II transcriptional pause signal from the human α2 globin gene
>Addgene plasmid #66741 | -161+80pCalb2/dmutNRF-1(-41;-35)-like | addgene full sequence | sequence record 123766 | Addgene assembled sequence
GGTACCGAGCTCTTACGCGTGCTAGCCCGGGCTCGAGATCTGCGATCTAAGTAAGCTTTCTCAGCGCAGA
GGTAAGGGCCCTCTAGGAGTCCGGGCCGAGCCCCTCGCGCCGCCGCCCCCGCCGCGCCGCGCCCCGGTCG
GATTCCCTGAGCGCGCGCGCCCCCTTCTGGCGGCCGGGATTAGGATTAGGCTCCAGAGCGTATATAAGGG
CAGCGTGGCGCACAACCCCAGCGCGAGTGCCAGAGCCCAGCCGGCGCGGAGCGGGAGCGGTGCAGGCTGA
GGTCTCCGAGCGGCTCGCCATGGAAGACGCCAAAAACATAAAGAAAGGCCCGGCGCCATTCTATCCGCTG
GAAGATGGAACCGCTGGAGAGCAACTGCATAAGGCTATGAAGAGATACGCCCTGGTTCCTGGAACAATTG
CTTTTACAGATGCACATATCGAGGTGGACATCACTTACGCTGAGTACTTCGAAATGTCCGTTCGGTTGGC
AGAAGCTATGAAACGATATGGGCTGAATACAAATCACAGAATCGTCGTATGCAGTGAAAACTCTCTTCAA
TTCTTTATGCCGGTGTTGGGCGCGTTATTTATCGGAGTTGCAGTTGCGCCCGCGAACGACATTTATAATG
AACGTGAATTGCTCAACAGTATGGGCATTTCGCAGCCTACCGTGGTGTTCGTTTCCAAAAAGGGGTTGCA
AAAAATTTTGAACGTGCAAAAAAAGCTCCCAATCATCCAAAAAATTATTATCATGGATTCTAAAACGGAT
TACCAGGGATTTCAGTCGATGTACACGTTCGTCACATCTCATCTACCTCCCGGTTTTAATGAATACGATT
TTGTGCCAGAGTCCTTCGATAGGGACAAGACAATTGCACTGATCATGAACTCCTCTGGATCTACTGGTCT
GCCTAAAGGTGTCGCTCTGCCTCATAGAACTGCCTGCGTGAGATTCTCGCATGCCAGAGATCCTATTTTT
GGCAATCAAATCATTCCGGATACTGCGATTTTAAGTGTTGTTCCATTCCATCACGGTTTTGGAATGTTTA
CTACACTCGGATATTTGATATGTGGATTTCGAGTCGTCTTAATGTATAGATTTGAAGAAGAGCTGTTTCT
GAGGAGCCTTCAGGATTACAAGATTCAAAGTGCGCTGCTGGTGCCAACCCTATTCTCCTTCTTCGCCAAA
AGCACTCTGATTGACAAATACGATTTATCTAATTTACACGAAATTGCTTCTGGTGGCGCTCCCCTCTCTA
AGGAAGTCGGGGAAGCGGTTGCCAAGAGGTTCCATCTGCCAGGTATCAGGCAAGGATATGGGCTCACTGA
GACTACATCAGCTATTCTGATTACACCCGAGGGGGATGATAAACCGGGCGCGGTCGGTAAAGTTGTTCCA
TTTTTTGAAGCGAAGGTTGTGGATCTGGATACCGGGAAAACGCTGGGCGTTAATCAAAGAGGCGAACTGT
GTGTGAGAGGTCCTATGATTATGTCCGGTTATGTAAACAATCCGGAAGCGACCAACGCCTTGATTGACAA
GGATGGATGGCTACATTCTGGAGACATAGCTTACTGGGACGAAGACGAACACTTCTTCATCGTTGACCGC
CTGAAGTCTCTGATTAAGTACAAAGGCTATCAGGTGGCTCCCGCTGAATTGGAATCCATCTTGCTCCAAC
ACCCCAACATCTTCGACGCAGGTGTCGCAGGTCTTCCCGACGATGACGCCGGTGAACTTCCCGCCGCCGT
TGTTGTTTTGGAGCACGGAAAGACGATGACGGAAAAAGAGATCGTGGATTACGTCGCCAGTCAAGTAACA
ACCGCGAAAAAGTTGCGCGGAGGAGTTGTGTTTGTGGACGAAGTACCGAAAGGTCTTACCGGAAAACTCG
ACGCAAGAAAAATCAGAGAGATCCTCATAAAGGCCAAGAAGGGCGGAAAGATCGCCGTGTAATTCTAGAG
TCGGGGCGGCCGGCCGCTTCGAGCAGACATGATAAGATACATTGATGAGTTTGGACAAACCACAACTAGA
ATGCAGTGAAAAAAATGCTTTATTTGTGAAATTTGTGATGCTATTGCTTTATTTGTAACCATTATAAGCT
GCAATAAACAAGTTAACAACAACAATTGCATTCATTTTATGTTTCAGGTTCAGGGGGAGGTGTGGGAGGT
TTTTTAAAGCAAGTAAAACCTCTACAAATGTGGTAAAATCGATAAGGATCCGTCGACCGATGCCCTTGAG
AGCCTTCAACCCAGTCAGCTCCTTCCGGTGGGCGCGGGGCATGACTATCGTCGCCGCACTTATGACTGTC
TTCTTTATCATGCAACTCGTAGGACAGGTGCCGGCAGCGCTCTTCCGCTTCCTCGCTCACTGACTCGCTG
CGCTCGGTCGTTCGGCTGCGGCGAGCGGTATCAGCTCACTCAAAGGCGGTAATACGGTTATCCACAGAAT
CAGGGGATAACGCAGGAAAGAACATGTGAGCAAAAGGCCAGCAAAAGGCCAGGAACCGTAAAAAGGCCGC
GTTGCTGGCGTTTTTCCATAGGCTCCGCCCCCCTGACGAGCATCACAAAAATCGACGCTCAAGTCAGAGG
TGGCGAAACCCGACAGGACTATAAAGATACCAGGCGTTTCCCCCTGGAAGCTCCCTCGTGCGCTCTCCTG
TTCCGACCCTGCCGCTTACCGGATACCTGTCCGCCTTTCTCCCTTCGGGAAGCGTGGCGCTTTCTCAATG
CTCACGCTGTAGGTATCTCAGTTCGGTGTAGGTCGTTCGCTCCAAGCTGGGCTGTGTGCACGAACCCCCC
GTTCAGCCCGACCGCTGCGCCTTATCCGGTAACTATCGTCTTGAGTCCAACCCGGTAAGACACGACTTAT
CGCCACTGGCAGCAGCCACTGGTAACAGGATTAGCAGAGCGAGGTATGTAGGCGGTGCTACAGAGTTCTT
GAAGTGGTGGCCTAACTACGGCTACACTAGAAGGACAGTATTTGGTATCTGCGCTCTGCTGAAGCCAGTT
ACCTTCGGAAAAAGAGTTGGTAGCTCTTGATCCGGCAAACAAACCACCGCTGGTAGCGGTGGTTTTTTTG
TTTGCAAGCAGCAGATTACGCGCAGAAAAAAAGGATCTCAAGAAGATCCTTTGATCTTTTCTACGGGGTC
TGACGCTCAGTGGAACGAAAACTCACGTTAAGGGATTTTGGTCATGAGATTATCAAAAAGGATCTTCACC
TAGATCCTTTTAAATTAAAAATGAAGTTTTAAATCAATCTAAAGTATATATGAGTAAACTTGGTCTGACA
GTTACCAATGCTTAATCAGTGAGGCACCTATCTCAGCGATCTGTCTATTTCGTTCATCCATAGTTGCCTG
ACTCCCCGTCGTGTAGATAACTACGATACGGGAGGGCTTACCATCTGGCCCCAGTGCTGCAATGATACCG
CGAGACCCACGCTCACCGGCTCCAGATTTATCAGCAATAAACCAGCCAGCCGGAAGGGCCGAGCGCAGAA
GTGGTCCTGCAACTTTATCCGCCTCCATCCAGTCTATTAATTGTTGCCGGGAAGCTAGAGTAAGTAGTTC
GCCAGTTAATAGTTTGCGCAACGTTGTTGCCATTGCTACAGGCATCGTGGTGTCACGCTCGTCGTTTGGT
ATGGCTTCATTCAGCTCCGGTTCCCAACGATCAAGGCGAGTTACATGATCCCCCATGTTGTGCAAAAAAG
CGGTTAGCTCCTTCGGTCCTCCGATCGTTGTCAGAAGTAAGTTGGCCGCAGTGTTATCACTCATGGTTAT
GGCAGCACTGCATAATTCTCTTACTGTCATGCCATCCGTAAGATGCTTTTCTGTGACTGGTGAGTACTCA
ACCAAGTCATTCTGAGAATAGTGTATGCGGCGACCGAGTTGCTCTTGCCCGGCGTCAATACGGGATAATA
CCGCGCCACATAGCAGAACTTTAAAAGTGCTCATCATTGGAAAACGTTCTTCGGGGCGAAAACTCTCAAG
GATCTTACCGCTGTTGAGATCCAGTTCGATGTAACCCACTCGTGCACCCAACTGATCTTCAGCATCTTTT
ACTTTCACCAGCGTTTCTGGGTGAGCAAAAACAGGAAGGCAAAATGCCGCAAAAAAGGGAATAAGGGCGA
CACGGAAATGTTGAATACTCATACTCTTCCTTTTTCAATATTATTGAAGCATTTATCAGGGTTATTGTCT
CATGAGCGGATACATATTTGAATGTATTTAGAAAAATAAACAAATAGGGGTTCCGCGCACATTTCCCCGA
AAAGTGCCACCTG
[124 nt withheld, positions 4284-4407]
C
[91 nt withheld, positions 4409-4499]
A
[49 nt withheld, positions 4501-4549]
CCTTTGACGTTGGAGTCCACGTTCTTT
[37 nt withheld, positions 4577-4613]
ACCCTATCTCGGTCTATTCTTTTGATTTATAAGGGATTTTGCCGATTTCGGCCTATTGGTTAAAAAATGA
GCTGATTTAACAAAAATTTAACGCGAATTTTAACAAAATATTAACGCTTACAATTTGCCATTCGCCATTC
AGGCTGCGCAACTGTTGGGAAGGGCGATCGGTGCGGGCCTCTTCGCTATTACGCCAGCCCAAGCTACCAT
GATAAGTAAGTAATATTAAGGTACGGGAGGTACTTGGAGCGGCCGCAATAAAATATCTTTATTTTCATTA
CATCTGTGTGTTGGTTTTTTGTGTGAATCGATAGTACTAACATACGCTCTCCATCAAAACAAAACGAAAC
AAAACAAACTAGCAAAATAGGCTGTCCCCAGTGCAAGTGCAGGTGCCAGAACATTTCTCTATCGATA
