>Addgene plasmid #66741 | -161+80pCalb2/dmutNRF-1(-41;-35)-like | addgene partial sequence | sequence record 117484 | RVprimer3 5'-CTAGCAAAATAGGCTGTCCC-3'
TTTCTCTATCGATAGGTACCGAGCTCTTACGCGTGCTAGCCCGGGCTCGAGATCTGCGATCTAAGTAAGC
TTTCTCAGCGCAGAGGTAAGGGCCCTCTAGGAGTCCGGGCCGAGCCCCTCGCGCCGCCGCCCCCGCCGCG
CCGCGCCCCGGTCGGATTCCCTGAGCGCGCGCGCCCCCTTCTGGCGGCCGGGATTAGGATTAGGCTCCAG
AGCGTATATAAGGGCAGCGTGGCGCACAACCCCAGCGCGAGTGCCAGAGCCCAGCCGGCGCGGAGCGGGA
GCGGTGCAGGCTGAGGTCTCCGAGCGGCTCGCCATGGAAGACGCCAAAAACATAAAGAAAGGCCCGGCGC
CATTCTATCCGCTGGAAGATGGAACCGCTGGAGAGCAACTGCATAAGGCTATGAAGAGATACGCCCTGGT
TCCTGGAACAATTGCTTTTACAGATGCACATATCGAGGTGGACATCACTTACGCTGAGTACTTCGAAATG
TCCGTTCGGTTGGCAGAAGCTATGAAACGATATGGGCTGAATACAAATCACAGAATCGTCGTATGCAGTG
AAAACTCTCTTCAATTCTTTATGCCGGTGTTGGGCGCGTTATTTATCGGAGTTGCAGTTGCGCCCGCGAA
CGACATTTATAATGAACGTGAATTGCTCAACAGTATGGGCATTTCGCAGCCTACCGTGGTGTTCGTTTCC
AAAAAGGGGTTGCAAAAAATTTTGAACGTGCAAAAAAAGCTCCCAATCATCCAAAAAAATTATTATCATG
GATTCTAAAACGGATTA
