>Addgene plasmid #66741 | -161+80pCalb2/dmutNRF-1(-41;-35)-like | addgene partial sequence | sequence record 117485 | LucNRev 5'-CCTTATGCAGTTGCTCTCC-3'
ATGGCGCCGGGCCTTTCTTTATGTTTTTGGCGTCTTCCATGGCGAGCCGCTCGGAGACCTCAGCCTGCAC
CGCTCCCGCTCCGCGCCGGCTGGGCTCTGGCACTCGCGCTGGGGTTGTGCGCCACGCTGCCCTTATATAC
GCTCTGGAGCCTAATCCTAATCCCGGCCGCCAGAAGGGGGCGCGCGCGCTCAGGGAATCCGACCGGGGCG
CGGCGCGGCGGGGGCGGCGGCGCGAGGGGCTCGGCCCGGACTCCTAGAGGGCCCTTACCTCTGCGCTGAG
AAAGCTTACTTAGATCGCAGATCTCGAGCCCGGGCTAGCACGCGTAAGAGCTCGGTACCTATCGATAGAG
AAATGTTCTGGCACCTGCACTTGCACTGGGGACAGCCTATTTTGCTAGTTTGTTTTGTTTCGTTTTGTTT
TGATGGAGAGCGTATGTTAGTACTATCGATTCACACAAAAAACCAACACACAGATGTAATGAAAATAAAG
ATATTTTATTGCGGCCGCTCCAAGTACCTCCCGTACCTTAATATTACTTACTTATCATGGTAGCTTGGGC
TGGCGTAATAGCGAAGAGGCCCGCACCGATCGCCCTTCCCAACAGTTGCGCAGCCTGAATGGCGAATGGC
AAATTGTAAGCGTTAATATTTTGTTAAAATTCGCGTTAAATTTTTGTTAAATCAGCTCATTTTTTAACCA
ATAGGCCGAAATCGGCAAAATCCCTTATAAATCAAAAAGAATAGACCGAGATAGGGT
[37 nt withheld, positions 758-794]
AAAGAACGTGGACTCCAACGTC
